Addgene plasmid #201616: LENTICRISPR-PGM2_sgRNA1
Purpose: CRISPR/Cas9-mediated gene knock-out
Depositing lab: Alexis Jourdain & Vamsi Mootha. Depositing organization: Broad Institute. Publication: Salvage of ribose from uridine or RNA supports glycolysis in nutrient-limited conditions. Skinner OS, Blanco-Fernandez J, Goodman RP, Kawakami A, Shen H, Kemeny LV, Joesch-Cohen L, Rees MG, Roth JA, Fisher DE, Mootha VK, Jourdain AA. Nat Metab. 2023 May;5(5):765-776. doi: 10.1038/s42255-023-00774-2. Epub 2023 May 17. PubMed 37198474.
Backbone
  Vector backbone: lentiCRISPR v2
  Backbone manufacturer: Feng Zhang, Addgene #52961
  Vector type: Lentiviral, CRISPR
  Selectable markers: Puromycin
Growth in bacteria
  Bacterial resistance: Ampicillin, 100 μg/mL
  Growth temperature: 37°C
  Growth strain: NEB Stable
  Copy number: High Copy
Gene/Insert
  Gene/Insert name: PGM2
  gRNA/shRNA sequence: AATCCCCTGACTGATAAATG
  Species: H. sapiens (human)
  Entrez Gene: PGM2 (a.k.a. MSTP006)
  Cloning method: Restriction Enzyme; 5′ cloning site BsmBI (unknown if destroyed); 3′ cloning site BsmBI (unknown if destroyed)
Terms and licenses: Academic/Nonprofit Terms; Industry Terms: Not Available to Industry
How to cite: LENTICRISPR-PGM2_sgRNA1 was a gift from Alexis Jourdain & Vamsi Mootha (Addgene plasmid # 201616 ; http://n2t.net/addgene:201616 ; RRID:Addgene_201616)
