[The description below was written by a language model from this plasmid's Addgene catalogue record and pLannotate feature annotations shown in this document.]
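Description:
LENTICRISPR-PGM2_sgRNA1 is an all-in-one lentiviral CRISPR/Cas9 knockout plasmid built on the lentiCRISPR v2 backbone and carrying a single guide RNA directed against human PGM2. The sequenced record is about 13 kb. In bacteria it is maintained by a high-copy ColE1/pUC-type origin and selected with ampicillin through the AmpR β-lactamase gene. An f1 origin is also present. Outside the viral region, the backbone also holds an SV40/EM7-driven BleoR cassette with an SV40 polyadenylation signal.

The transfer cassette is a self-inactivating HIV-1 design. A CMV enhancer/promoter is placed upstream of a truncated 5' LTR to drive genomic RNA production in packaging cells. It is followed by the Ψ packaging signal with a gag fragment, the RRE for Rev-dependent nuclear export, and the cPPT/CTS. The cassette ends in a ΔU3 3' LTR, with a bGH poly(A) signal after it.

Two expression units sit between these viral elements. A human U6 RNA polymerase III promoter transcribes the PGM2-targeting spacer, which was cloned through the BsmBI sites, fused to the Streptococcus pyogenes gRNA scaffold. An EF-1α core promoter drives S. pyogenes Cas9, followed in the same orientation by a puromycin N-acetyltransferase coding sequence. The annotation does not identify the linker between Cas9 and PuroR. A WPRE downstream enhances transcript expression.

After packaging and transduction, integrated copies supply both nuclease and guide, and puromycin selects the transduced mammalian cells. The stated purpose is CRISPR/Cas9-mediated gene knockout, here of PGM2. The associated publication concerns salvage of ribose from uridine or RNA to support glycolysis under nutrient-limited conditions.
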