Features (pLannotate 1.2.2; 33 found; start..end, strand, type, name):
    217..397     +  LTR            5' LTR (truncated): truncated 5' long terminal repeat (LTR) from HIV-1
    444..569     +  misc_feature   HIV-1 Ψ: packaging signal of human immunodeficiency virus type 1
    553..916     +  CDS            HIV-1 gag (fragment): gag protein from human immunodeficiency virus 1; gag
   1062..1295    +  misc_feature   RRE: The Rev response element (RRE) of HIV-1 allows for Rev-dependent mRNA export from the nucleus to the cytoplasm.
   1672..1772    +  CDS            Rev (fragment): human immunodeficiency virus 1 (HIV-1) Rev protein; rev; enhances nuclear export of unspliced and incompletely spliced viral mRNAs
   1822..1939    +  misc_feature   cPPT/CTS: central polypurine tract and central termination sequence of HIV-1
   1990..2230    +  promoter       U6 promoter: RNA polymerase III promoter for human U6 snRNA
   2260..2335    +  misc_RNA       gRNA scaffold: guide RNA scaffold for the Streptococcus pyogenes CRISPR/Cas9 system
   2353..2371    +  CDS            small t antigen (fragment): SV40 (simian virus 40) small t antigen
   2397..2608    +  promoter       EF-1α core promoter: core promoter for human elongation factor EF-1α
   2633..6736    +  CDS            Cas9: Cas9 (Csn1) endonuclease from the Streptococcus pyogenes Type II CRISPR/Cas system generates RNA-guided double strand breaks in DNA
   6874..7471    +  CDS            PuroR (fragment): puromycin N-acetyltransferase; pac from Streptomyces; confers resistance to puromycin
   7487..8075    +  misc_feature   WPRE: woodchuck hepatitis virus posttranscriptional regulatory element
   8126..8145    +  misc_feature   cPPT/CTS (fragment): central polypurine tract and central termination sequence of HIV-1
   8147..8380    +  LTR            3' LTR (ΔU3): self-inactivating 3' long terminal repeat (LTR) from HIV-1
   8412..8636    +  polyA_signal   bGH poly(A) signal: bovine growth hormone polyadenylation signal
   8640..8661    +  promoter       SV40 promoter (fragment): SV40 enhancer and early promoter
   8682..9110    +  rep_origin     f1 ori (sequence partly withheld): f1 bacteriophage origin of replication; arrow indicates direction of (+) strand synthesis
   9124..9453    +  promoter       SV40 promoter: SV40 enhancer and early promoter
   9501..9548    +  promoter       EM7 promoter: synthetic bacterial promoter&nbsp
   9567..9941    +  CDS            BleoR: antibiotic-binding protein; Sh ble from Streptoalloteichus hindustanus; confers resistance to bleomycin, phleomycin, and Zeocin™
   9951..10076   +  CDS            ble (fragment): BLE_KLEPN - Experimental evidence at protein level: Swiss-Prot protein existence level 1. Binding protein with a strong affinity to the bleomycin family of antibiotics. Binds to CL990; an antimitotic-antibiotic compound. From Klebsiella pneumoniae.
  10071..10192   +  polyA_signal   SV40 poly(A) signal: SV40 polyadenylation signal
  10263..10285   -  protein_bind   lac operator (fragment): The lac repressor binds to the lac operator to inhibit transcription in E. coli. This inhibition can be relieved by adding lactose or isopropyl-β-D-thiogalactopyranoside (IPTG). lac repressor encoded by lacI
  10289..10319   -  promoter       lac promoter: promoter for the E. coli lac operon
  10334..10355   -  protein_bind   CAP binding site: CAP binding activates transcription in the presence of cAMP. E. coli catabolite activator protein
  10368..10460   -  CDS            lacI (fragment): lac repressor; lacI; The lac repressor binds to the lac operator to inhibit transcription in E. coli. This inhibition can be relieved by adding lactose or isopropyl-β-D-thiogalactopyranoside (IPTG).
  10643..11231   -  rep_origin     ori: high-copy-number ColE1/pMB1/pBR322/pUC origin of replication
  11402..12262   -  CDS            AmpR: β-lactamase; bla; confers resistance to ampicillin, carbenicillin, and related antibiotics
  12263..12367   -  promoter       AmpR promoter: bla
  12426..12478   -  misc_feature   bom (fragment): basis of mobility region from pBR322
  12633..13012   +  enhancer       CMV enhancer: human cytomegalovirus immediate early enhancer
  13013..199     +  promoter       CMV promoter (across the origin): human cytomegalovirus (CMV) immediate early promoter
>Addgene plasmid #201616 | LENTICRISPR-PGM2_sgRNA1 | addgene full sequence | sequence record 396594 | Addgene NGS Result
TGATGCGGTTTTGGCAGTACATCAATGGGCGTGGATAGCGGTTTGACTCACGGGGATTTCCAAGTCTCCA
CCCCATTGACGTCAATGGGAGTTTGTTTTGGCACCAAAATCAACGGGACTTTCCAAAATGTCGTAACAAC
TCCGCCCCATTGACGCAAATGGGCGGTAGGCGTGTACGGTGGGAGGTCTATATAAGCAGCGCGTTTTGCC
TGTACTGGGTCTCTCTGGTTAGACCAGATCTGAGCCTGGGAGCTCTCTGGCTAACTAGGGAACCCACTGC
TTAAGCCTCAATAAAGCTTGCCTTGAGTGCTTCAAGTAGTGTGTGCCCGTCTGTTGTGTGACTCTGGTAA
CTAGAGATCCCTCAGACCCTTTTAGTCAGTGTGGAAAATCTCTAGCAGTGGCGCCCGAACAGGGACTTGA
AAGCGAAAGGGAAACCAGAGGAGCTCTCTCGACGCAGGACTCGGCTTGCTGAAGCGCGCACGGCAAGAGG
CGAGGGGCGGCGACTGGTGAGTACGCCAAAAATTTTGACTAGCGGAGGCTAGAAGGAGAGAGATGGGTGC
GAGAGCGTCAGTATTAAGCGGGGGAGAATTAGATCGCGATGGGAAAAAATTCGGTTAAGGCCAGGGGGAA
AGAAAAAATATAAATTAAAACATATAGTATGGGCAAGCAGGGAGCTAGAACGATTCGCAGTTAATCCTGG
CCTGTTAGAAACATCAGAAGGCTGTAGACAAATACTGGGACAGCTACAACCATCCCTTCAGACAGGATCA
GAAGAACTTAGATCATTATATAATACAGTAGCAACCCTCTATTGTGTGCATCAAAGGATAGAGATAAAAG
ACACCAAGGAAGCTTTAGACAAGATAGAGGAAGAGCAAAACAAAAGTAAGACCACCGCACAGCAAGCGGC
CGCTGATCTTCAGACCTGGAGGAGGAGATATGAGGGACAATTGGAGAAGTGAATTATATAAATATAAAGT
AGTAAAAATTGAACCATTAGGAGTAGCACCCACCAAGGCAAAGAGAAGAGTGGTGCAGAGAGAAAAAAGA
GCAGTGGGAATAGGAGCTTTGTTCCTTGGGTTCTTGGGAGCAGCAGGAAGCACTATGGGCGCAGCGTCAA
TGACGCTGACGGTACAGGCCAGACAATTATTGTCTGGTATAGTGCAGCAGCAGAACAATTTGCTGAGGGC
TATTGAGGCGCAACAGCATCTGTTGCAACTCACAGTCTGGGGCATCAAGCAGCTCCAGGCAAGAATCCTG
GCTGTGGAAAGATACCTAAAGGATCAACAGCTCCTGGGGATTTGGGGTTGCTCTGGAAAACTCATTTGCA
CCACTGCTGTGCCTTGGAATGCTAGTTGGAGTAATAAATCTCTGGAACAGATTTGGAATCACACGACCTG
GATGGAGTGGGACAGAGAAATTAACAATTACACAAGCTTAATACACTCCTTAATTGAAGAATCGCAAAAC
CAGCAAGAAAAGAATGAACAAGAATTATTGGAATTAGATAAATGGGCAAGTTTGTGGAATTGGTTTAACA
TAACAAATTGGCTGTGGTATATAAAATTATTCATAATGATAGTAGGAGGCTTGGTAGGTTTAAGAATAGT
TTTTGCTGTACTTTCTATAGTGAATAGAGTTAGGCAGGGATATTCACCATTATCGTTTCAGACCCACCTC
CCAACCCCGAGGGGACCCGACAGGCCCGAAGGAATAGAAGAAGAAGGTGGAGAGAGAGACAGAGACAGAT
CCATTCGATTAGTGAACGGATCGGCACTGCGTGCGCCAATTCTGCAGACAAATGGCAGTATTCATCCACA
ATTTTAAAAGAAAAGGGGGGATTGGGGGGTACAGTGCAGGGGAAAGAATAGTAGACATAATAGCAACAGA
CATACAAACTAAAGAATTACAAAAACAAATTACAAAAATTCAAAATTTTCGGGTTTATTACAGGGACAGC
AGAGATCCAGTTTGGTTAATTAAGGTACCGAGGGCCTATTTCCCATGATTCCTTCATATTTGCATATACG
ATACAAGGCTGTTAGAGAGATAATTAGAATTAATTTGACTGTAAACACAAAGATATTAGTACAAAATACG
TGACGTAGAAAGTAATAATTTCTTGGGTAGTTTGCAGTTTTAAAATTATGTTTTAAAATGGACTATCATA
TGCTTACCGTAACTTGAAAGTATTTCGATTTCTTGGCTTTATATATCTTGTGGAAAGGACGAAACACCGA
ATCCCCTGACTGATAAATGGTTTTAGAGCTAGAAATAGCAAGTTAAAATAAGGCTAGTCCGTTATCAACT
TGAAAAAGTGGCACCGAGTCGGTGCTTTTTTGAATTCGCTAGCTAGGTCTTGAAAGGAGTGGGAATTGGC
TCCGGTGCCCGTCAGTGGGCAGAGCGCACATCGCCCACAGTCCCCGAGAAGTTGGGGGGAGGGGTCGGCA
ATTGATCCGGTGCCTAGAGAAGGTGGCGCGGGGTAAACTGGGAAAGTGATGTCGTGTACTGGCTCCGCCT
TTTTCCCGAGGGTGGGGGAGAACCGTATATAAGTGCAGTAGTCGCCGTGAACGTTCTTTTTCGCAACGGG
TTTGCCGCCAGAACACAGGACCGGTTCTAGAGCGCTGCCACCATGGACAAGAAGTACAGCATCGGCCTGG
ACATCGGCACCAACTCTGTGGGCTGGGCCGTGATCACCGACGAGTACAAGGTGCCCAGCAAGAAATTCAA
GGTGCTGGGCAACACCGACCGGCACAGCATCAAGAAGAACCTGATCGGAGCCCTGCTGTTCGACAGCGGC
GAAACAGCCGAGGCCACCCGGCTGAAGAGAACCGCCAGAAGAAGATACACCAGACGGAAGAACCGGATCT
GCTATCTGCAAGAGATCTTCAGCAACGAGATGGCCAAGGTGGACGACAGCTTCTTCCACAGACTGGAAGA
GTCCTTCCTGGTGGAAGAGGATAAGAAGCACGAGCGGCACCCCATCTTCGGCAACATCGTGGACGAGGTG
GCCTACCACGAGAAGTACCCCACCATCTACCACCTGAGAAAGAAACTGGTGGACAGCACCGACAAGGCCG
ACCTGCGGCTGATCTATCTGGCCCTGGCCCACATGATCAAGTTCCGGGGCCACTTCCTGATCGAGGGCGA
CCTGAACCCCGACAACAGCGACGTGGACAAGCTGTTCATCCAGCTGGTGCAGACCTACAACCAGCTGTTC
GAGGAAAACCCCATCAACGCCAGCGGCGTGGACGCCAAGGCCATCCTGTCTGCCAGACTGAGCAAGAGCA
GACGGCTGGAAAATCTGATCGCCCAGCTGCCCGGCGAGAAGAAGAATGGCCTGTTCGGAAACCTGATTGC
CCTGAGCCTGGGCCTGACCCCCAACTTCAAGAGCAACTTCGACCTGGCCGAGGATGCCAAACTGCAGCTG
AGCAAGGACACCTACGACGACGACCTGGACAACCTGCTGGCCCAGATCGGCGACCAGTACGCCGACCTGT
TTCTGGCCGCCAAGAACCTGTCCGACGCCATCCTGCTGAGCGACATCCTGAGAGTGAACACCGAGATCAC
CAAGGCCCCCCTGAGCGCCTCTATGATCAAGAGATACGACGAGCACCACCAGGACCTGACCCTGCTGAAA
GCTCTCGTGCGGCAGCAGCTGCCTGAGAAGTACAAAGAGATTTTCTTCGACCAGAGCAAGAACGGCTACG
CCGGCTACATTGACGGCGGAGCCAGCCAGGAAGAGTTCTACAAGTTCATCAAGCCCATCCTGGAAAAGAT
GGACGGCACCGAGGAACTGCTCGTGAAGCTGAACAGAGAGGACCTGCTGCGGAAGCAGCGGACCTTCGAC
AACGGCAGCATCCCCCACCAGATCCACCTGGGAGAGCTGCACGCCATTCTGCGGCGGCAGGAAGATTTTT
ACCCATTCCTGAAGGACAACCGGGAAAAGATCGAGAAGATCCTGACCTTCCGCATCCCCTACTACGTGGG
CCCTCTGGCCAGGGGAAACAGCAGATTCGCCTGGATGACCAGAAAGAGCGAGGAAACCATCACCCCCTGG
AACTTCGAGGAAGTGGTGGACAAGGGCGCTTCCGCCCAGAGCTTCATCGAGCGGATGACCAACTTCGATA
AGAACCTGCCCAACGAGAAGGTGCTGCCCAAGCACAGCCTGCTGTACGAGTACTTCACCGTGTATAACGA
GCTGACCAAAGTGAAATACGTGACCGAGGGAATGAGAAAGCCCGCCTTCCTGAGCGGCGAGCAGAAAAAG
GCCATCGTGGACCTGCTGTTCAAGACCAACCGGAAAGTGACCGTGAAGCAGCTGAAAGAGGACTACTTCA
AGAAAATCGAGTGCTTCGACTCCGTGGAAATCTCCGGCGTGGAAGATCGGTTCAACGCCTCCCTGGGCAC
ATACCACGATCTGCTGAAAATTATCAAGGACAAGGACTTCCTGGACAATGAGGAAAACGAGGACATTCTG
GAAGATATCGTGCTGACCCTGACACTGTTTGAGGACAGAGAGATGATCGAGGAACGGCTGAAAACCTATG
CCCACCTGTTCGACGACAAAGTGATGAAGCAGCTGAAGCGGCGGAGATACACCGGCTGGGGCAGGCTGAG
CCGGAAGCTGATCAACGGCATCCGGGACAAGCAGTCCGGCAAGACAATCCTGGATTTCCTGAAGTCCGAC
GGCTTCGCCAACAGAAACTTCATGCAGCTGATCCACGACGACAGCCTGACCTTTAAAGAGGACATCCAGA
AAGCCCAGGTGTCCGGCCAGGGCGATAGCCTGCACGAGCACATTGCCAATCTGGCCGGCAGCCCCGCCAT
TAAGAAGGGCATCCTGCAGACAGTGAAGGTGGTGGACGAGCTCGTGAAAGTGATGGGCCGGCACAAGCCC
GAGAACATCGTGATCGAAATGGCCAGAGAGAACCAGACCACCCAGAAGGGACAGAAGAACAGCCGCGAGA
GAATGAAGCGGATCGAAGAGGGCATCAAAGAGCTGGGCAGCCAGATCCTGAAAGAACACCCCGTGGAAAA
CACCCAGCTGCAGAACGAGAAGCTGTACCTGTACTACCTGCAGAATGGGCGGGATATGTACGTGGACCAG
GAACTGGACATCAACCGGCTGTCCGACTACGATGTGGACCATATCGTGCCTCAGAGCTTTCTGAAGGACG
ACTCCATCGACAACAAGGTGCTGACCAGAAGCGACAAGAACCGGGGCAAGAGCGACAACGTGCCCTCCGA
AGAGGTCGTGAAGAAGATGAAGAACTACTGGCGGCAGCTGCTGAACGCCAAGCTGATTACCCAGAGAAAG
TTCGACAATCTGACCAAGGCCGAGAGAGGCGGCCTGAGCGAACTGGATAAGGCCGGCTTCATCAAGAGAC
AGCTGGTGGAAACCCGGCAGATCACAAAGCACGTGGCACAGATCCTGGACTCCCGGATGAACACTAAGTA
CGACGAGAATGACAAGCTGATCCGGGAAGTGAAAGTGATCACCCTGAAGTCCAAGCTGGTGTCCGATTTC
CGGAAGGATTTCCAGTTTTACAAAGTGCGCGAGATCAACAACTACCACCACGCCCACGACGCCTACCTGA
ACGCCGTCGTGGGAACCGCCCTGATCAAAAAGTACCCTAAGCTGGAAAGCGAGTTCGTGTACGGCGACTA
CAAGGTGTACGACGTGCGGAAGATGATCGCCAAGAGCGAGCAGGAAATCGGCAAGGCTACCGCCAAGTAC
TTCTTCTACAGCAACATCATGAACTTTTTCAAGACCGAGATTACCCTGGCCAACGGCGAGATCCGGAAGC
GGCCTCTGATCGAGACAAACGGCGAAACCGGGGAGATCGTGTGGGATAAGGGCCGGGATTTTGCCACCGT
GCGGAAAGTGCTGAGCATGCCCCAAGTGAATATCGTGAAAAAGACCGAGGTGCAGACAGGCGGCTTCAGC
AAAGAGTCTATCCTGCCCAAGAGGAACAGCGATAAGCTGATCGCCAGAAAGAAGGACTGGGACCCTAAGA
AGTACGGCGGCTTCGACAGCCCCACCGTGGCCTATTCTGTGCTGGTGGTGGCCAAAGTGGAAAAGGGCAA
GTCCAAGAAACTGAAGAGTGTGAAAGAGCTGCTGGGGATCACCATCATGGAAAGAAGCAGCTTCGAGAAG
AATCCCATCGACTTTCTGGAAGCCAAGGGCTACAAAGAAGTGAAAAAGGACCTGATCATCAAGCTGCCTA
AGTACTCCCTGTTCGAGCTGGAAAACGGCCGGAAGAGAATGCTGGCCTCTGCCGGCGAACTGCAGAAGGG
AAACGAACTGGCCCTGCCCTCCAAATATGTGAACTTCCTGTACCTGGCCAGCCACTATGAGAAGCTGAAG
GGCTCCCCCGAGGATAATGAGCAGAAACAGCTGTTTGTGGAACAGCACAAGCACTACCTGGACGAGATCA
TCGAGCAGATCAGCGAGTTCTCCAAGAGAGTGATCCTGGCCGACGCTAATCTGGACAAAGTGCTGTCCGC
CTACAACAAGCACCGGGATAAGCCCATCAGAGAGCAGGCCGAGAATATCATCCACCTGTTTACCCTGACC
AATCTGGGAGCCCCTGCCGCCTTCAAGTACTTTGACACCACCATCGACCGGAAGAGGTACACCAGCACCA
AAGAGGTGCTGGACGCCACCCTGATCCACCAGAGCATCACCGGCCTGTACGAGACACGGATCGACCTGTC
TCAGCTGGGAGGCGACAAGCGACCTGCCGCCACAAAGAAGGCTGGACAGGCTAAGAAGAAGAAAGATTAC
AAAGACGATGACGATAAGGGATCCGGCGCAACAAACTTCTCTCTGCTGAAACAAGCCGGAGATGTCGAAG
AGAATCCTGGACCGACCGAGTACAAGCCCACGGTGCGCCTCGCCACCCGCGACGACGTCCCCAGGGCCGT
ACGCACCCTCGCCGCCGCGTTCGCCGACTACCCCGCCACGCGCCACACCGTCGATCCGGACCGCCACATC
GAGCGGGTCACCGAGCTGCAAGAACTCTTCCTCACGCGCGTCGGGCTCGACATCGGCAAGGTGTGGGTCG
CGGACGACGGCGCCGCGGTGGCGGTCTGGACCACGCCGGAGAGCGTCGAAGCGGGGGCGGTGTTCGCCGA
GATCGGCCCGCGCATGGCCGAGTTGAGCGGTTCCCGGCTGGCCGCGCAGCAACAGATGGAAGGCCTCCTG
GCGCCGCACCGGCCCAAGGAGCCCGCGTGGTTCCTGGCCACCGTCGGAGTCTCGCCCGACCACCAGGGCA
AGGGTCTGGGCAGCGCCGTCGTGCTCCCCGGAGTGGAGGCGGCCGAGCGCGCCGGGGTGCCCGCCTTCCT
GGAGACCTCCGCGCCCCGCAACCTCCCCTTCTACGAGCGGCTCGGCTTCACCGTCACCGCCGACGTCGAG
GTGCCCGAAGGACCGCGCACCTGGTGCATGACCCGCAAGCCCGGTGCCTGAACGCGTTAAGTCGACAATC
AACCTCTGGATTACAAAATTTGTGAAAGATTGACTGGTATTCTTAACTATGTTGCTCCTTTTACGCTATG
TGGATACGCTGCTTTAATGCCTTTGTATCATGCTATTGCTTCCCGTATGGCTTTCATTTTCTCCTCCTTG
TATAAATCCTGGTTGCTGTCTCTTTATGAGGAGTTGTGGCCCGTTGTCAGGCAACGTGGCGTGGTGTGCA
CTGTGTTTGCTGACGCAACCCCCACTGGTTGGGGCATTGCCACCACCTGTCAGCTCCTTTCCGGGACTTT
CGCTTTCCCCCTCCCTATTGCCACGGCGGAACTCATCGCCGCCTGCCTTGCCCGCTGCTGGACAGGGGCT
CGGCTGTTGGGCACTGACAATTCCGTGGTGTTGTCGGGGAAATCATCGTCCTTTCCTTGGCTGCTCGCCT
GTGTTGCCACCTGGATTCTGCGCGGGACGTCCTTCTGCTACGTCCCTTCGGCCCTCAATCCAGCGGACCT
TCCTTCCCGCGGCCTGCTGCCGGCTCTGCGGCCTCTTCCGCGTCTTCGCCTTCGCCCTCAGACGAGTCGG
ATCTCCCTTTGGGCCGCCTCCCCGCGTCGACTTTAAGACCAATGACTTACAAGGCAGCTGTAGATCTTAG
CCACTTTTTAAAAGAAAAGGGGGGACTGGAAGGGCTAATTCACTCCCAACGAAGACAAGATCTGCTTTTT
GCTTGTACTGGGTCTCTCTGGTTAGACCAGATCTGAGCCTGGGAGCTCTCTGGCTAACTAGGGAACCCAC
TGCTTAAGCCTCAATAAAGCTTGCCTTGAGTGCTTCAAGTAGTGTGTGCCCGTCTGTTGTGTGACTCTGG
TAACTAGAGATCCCTCAGACCCTTTTAGTCAGTGTGGAAAATCTCTAGCAGGGCCCGTTTAAACCCGCTG
ATCAGCCTCGACTGTGCCTTCTAGTTGCCAGCCATCTGTTGTTTGCCCCTCCCCCGTGCCTTCCTTGACC
CTGGAAGGTGCCACTCCCACTGTCCTTTCCTAATAAAATGAGGAAATTGCATCGCATTGTCTGAGTAGGT
GTCATTCTATTCTGGGGGGTGGGGTGGGGCAGGACAGCAAGGGGGAGGATTGGGAAGACAATAGCAGGCA
TGCTGGGGATGCGGTGGGCTCTATGGCTTCTGAGGCGGAAAGAACCAGCTGGGGCTCTAGGGGGTATCCC
C
[124 nt withheld, positions 8682-8805]
C
[91 nt withheld, positions 8807-8897]
A
[49 nt withheld, positions 8899-8947]
CCTTTGACGTTGGAGTCCACGTTCTTT
[37 nt withheld, positions 8975-9011]
ACCCTATCTCGGTCTATTCTTTTGATTTATAAGGGATTTTGCCGATTTCGGCCTATTGGTTAAAAAATGA
GCTGATTTAACAAAAATTTAACGCGAATTAATTCTGTGGAATGTGTGTCAGTTAGGGTGTGGAAAGTCCC
CAGGCTCCCCAGCAGGCAGAAGTATGCAAAGCATGCATCTCAATTAGTCAGCAACCAGGTGTGGAAAGTC
CCCAGGCTCCCCAGCAGGCAGAAGTATGCAAAGCATGCATCTCAATTAGTCAGCAACCATAGTCCCGCCC
CTAACTCCGCCCATCCCGCCCCTAACTCCGCCCAGTTCCGCCCATTCTCCGCCCCATGGCTGACTAATTT
TTTTTATTTATGCAGAGGCCGAGGCCGCCTCTGCCTCTGAGCTATTCCAGAAGTAGTGAGGAGGCTTTTT
TGGAGGCCTAGGCTTTTGCAAAAAGCTCCCGGGAGCTTGTATATCCATTTTCGGATCTGATCAGCACGTG
TTGACAATTAATCATCGGCATAGTATATCGGCATAGTATAATACGACAAGGTGAGGAACTAAACCATGGC
CAAGTTGACCAGTGCCGTTCCGGTGCTCACCGCGCGCGACGTCGCCGGAGCGGTCGAGTTCTGGACCGAC
CGGCTCGGGTTCTCCCGGGACTTCGTGGAGGACGACTTCGCCGGTGTGGTCCGGGACGACGTGACCCTGT
TCATCAGCGCGGTCCAGGACCAGGTGGTGCCGGACAACACCCTGGCCTGGGTGTGGGTGCGCGGCCTGGA
CGAGCTGTACGCCGAGTGGTCGGAGGTCGTGTCCACGAACTTCCGGGACGCCTCCGGGCCGGCCATGACC
GAGATCGGCGAGCAGCCGTGGGGGCGGGAGTTCGCCCTGCGCGACCCGGCCGGCAACTGCGTGCACTTCG
TGGCCGAGGAGCAGGACTGACACGTGCTACGAGATTTCGATTCCACCGCCGCCTTCTATGAAAGGTTGGG
CTTCGGAATCGTTTTCCGGGACGCCGGCTGGATGATCCTCCAGCGCGGGGATCTCATGCTGGAGTTCTTC
GCCCACCCCAACTTGTTTATTGCAGCTTATAATGGTTACAAATAAAGCAATAGCATCACAAATTTCACAA
ATAAAGCATTTTTTTCACTGCATTCTAGTTGTGGTTTGTCCAAACTCATCAATGTATCTTATCATGTCTG
TATACCGTCGACCTCTAGCTAGAGCTTGGCGTAATCATGGTCATAGCTGTTTCCTGTGTGAAATTGTTAT
CCGCTCACAATTCCACACAACATACGAGCCGGAAGCATAAAGTGTAAAGCCTGGGGTGCCTAATGAGTGA
GCTAACTCACATTAATTGCGTTGCGCTCACTGCCCGCTTTCCAGTCGGGAAACCTGTCGTGCCAGCTGCA
TTAATGAATCGGCCAACGCGCGGGGAGAGGCGGTTTGCGTATTGGGCGCTCTTCCGCTTCCTCGCTCACT
GACTCGCTGCGCTCGGTCGTTCGGCTGCGGCGAGCGGTATCAGCTCACTCAAAGGCGGTAATACGGTTAT
CCACAGAATCAGGGGATAACGCAGGAAAGAACATGTGAGCAAAAGGCCAGCAAAAGGCCAGGAACCGTAA
AAAGGCCGCGTTGCTGGCGTTTTTCCATAGGCTCCGCCCCCCTGACGAGCATCACAAAAATCGACGCTCA
AGTCAGAGGTGGCGAAACCCGACAGGACTATAAAGATACCAGGCGTTTCCCCCTGGAAGCTCCCTCGTGC
GCTCTCCTGTTCCGACCCTGCCGCTTACCGGATACCTGTCCGCCTTTCTCCCTTCGGGAAGCGTGGCGCT
TTCTCATAGCTCACGCTGTAGGTATCTCAGTTCGGTGTAGGTCGTTCGCTCCAAGCTGGGCTGTGTGCAC
GAACCCCCCGTTCAGCCCGACCGCTGCGCCTTATCCGGTAACTATCGTCTTGAGTCCAACCCGGTAAGAC
ACGACTTATCGCCACTGGCAGCAGCCACTGGTAACAGGATTAGCAGAGCGAGGTATGTAGGCGGTGCTAC
AGAGTTCTTGAAGTGGTGGCCTAACTACGGCTACACTAGAAGAACAGTATTTGGTATCTGCGCTCTGCTG
AAGCCAGTTACCTTCGGAAAAAGAGTTGGTAGCTCTTGATCCGGCAAACAAACCACCGCTGGTAGCGGTG
GTTTTTTTGTTTGCAAGCAGCAGATTACGCGCAGAAAAAAAGGATCTCAAGAAGATCCTTTGATCTTTTC
TACGGGGTCTGACGCTCAGTGGAACGAAAACTCACGTTAAGGGATTTTGGTCATGAGATTATCAAAAAGG
ATCTTCACCTAGATCCTTTTAAATTAAAAATGAAGTTTTAAATCAATCTAAAGTATATATGAGTAAACTT
GGTCTGACAGTTACCAATGCTTAATCAGTGAGGCACCTATCTCAGCGATCTGTCTATTTCGTTCATCCAT
AGTTGCCTGACTCCCCGTCGTGTAGATAACTACGATACGGGAGGGCTTACCATCTGGCCCCAGTGCTGCA
ATGATACCGCGAGACCCACGCTCACCGGCTCCAGATTTATCAGCAATAAACCAGCCAGCCGGAAGGGCCG
AGCGCAGAAGTGGTCCTGCAACTTTATCCGCCTCCATCCAGTCTATTAATTGTTGCCGGGAAGCTAGAGT
AAGTAGTTCGCCAGTTAATAGTTTGCGCAACGTTGTTGCCATTGCTACAGGCATCGTGGTGTCACGCTCG
TCGTTTGGTATGGCTTCATTCAGCTCCGGTTCCCAACGATCAAGGCGAGTTACATGATCCCCCATGTTGT
GCAAAAAAGCGGTTAGCTCCTTCGGTCCTCCGATCGTTGTCAGAAGTAAGTTGGCCGCAGTGTTATCACT
CATGGTTATGGCAGCACTGCATAATTCTCTTACTGTCATGCCATCCGTAAGATGCTTTTCTGTGACTGGT
GAGTACTCAACCAAGTCATTCTGAGAATAGTGTATGCGGCGACCGAGTTGCTCTTGCCCGGCGTCAATAC
GGGATAATACCGCGCCACATAGCAGAACTTTAAAAGTGCTCATCATTGGAAAACGTTCTTCGGGGCGAAA
ACTCTCAAGGATCTTACCGCTGTTGAGATCCAGTTCGATGTAACCCACTCGTGCACCCAACTGATCTTCA
GCATCTTTTACTTTCACCAGCGTTTCTGGGTGAGCAAAAACAGGAAGGCAAAATGCCGCAAAAAAGGGAA
TAAGGGCGACACGGAAATGTTGAATACTCATACTCTTCCTTTTTCAATATTATTGAAGCATTTATCAGGG
TTATTGTCTCATGAGCGGATACATATTTGAATGTATTTAGAAAAATAAACAAATAGGGGTTCCGCGCACA
TTTCCCCGAAAAGTGCCACCTGACGTCGACGGATCGGGAGATCTCCCGATCCCCTATGGTGCACTCTCAG
TACAATCTGCTCTGATGCCGCATAGTTAAGCCAGTATCTGCTCCCTGCTTGTGTGTTGGAGGTCGCTGAG
TAGTGCGCGAGCAAAATTTAAGCTACAACAAGGCAAGGCTTGACCGACAATTGCATGAAGAATCTGCTTA
GGGTTAGGCGTTTTGCGCTGCTTCGCGATGTACGGGCCAGATATACGCGTTGACATTGATTATTGACTAG
TTATTAATAGTAATCAATTACGGGGTCATTAGTTCATAGCCCATATATGGAGTTCCGCGTTACATAACTT
ACGGTAAATGGCCCGCCTGGCTGACCGCCCAACGACCCCCGCCCATTGACGTCAATAATGACGTATGTTC
CCATAGTAACGCCAATAGGGACTTTCCATTGACGTCAATGGGTGGAGTATTTACGGTAAACTGCCCACTT
GGCAGTACATCAAGTGTATCATATGCCAAGTACGCCCCCTATTGACGTCAATGACGGTAAATGGCCCGCC
TGGCATTATGCCCAGTACATGACCTTATGGGACTTTCCTACTTGGCAGTACATCTACGTATTAGTCATCG
CTATTACCATGG
